Addgene plasmid #26881: pFA6a-BIO-TRP1
Depositing lab: Peter Kaiser. Depositing organization: University of California, Irvine. Publication: HB tag modules for PCR-based gene tagging and tandem affinity purification in Saccharomyces cerevisiae. Tagwerker C, Zhang H, Wang X, Larsen LS, Lathrop RH, Hatfield GW, Auer B, Huang L, Kaiser P. Yeast. 2006 Jun . 23(8):623-32. 10.1002/yea.1380 PubMed 16823883.
Backbone
  Vector backbone: pFA6aTRP1
  Backbone size w/o insert (bp): 5000
  Vector type: PCR tagging yeast
  Selectable markers: TRP1
Growth in bacteria
  Bacterial resistance: Ampicillin, 100 μg/mL
  Growth temperature: 37°C
  Growth strain: DH5alpha
  Copy number: High Copy
Gene/Insert
  Gene/Insert name: BIO-tag
  Insert size (bp): 230
  Cloning method: Restriction Enzyme; 5′ cloning site Pac1 (not destroyed); 3′ cloning site Asc1 (not destroyed)
  Sequencing primers: 5′ na
Terms and licenses: Academic/Nonprofit Terms; Industry Terms: Not Available to Industry
Depositor comments: There is a short deletion in Addgene's QC sequence relative to the depositor's sequence, but it does not appear to affect the important features.
How to cite: pFA6a-BIO-TRP1 was a gift from Peter Kaiser (Addgene plasmid # 26881 ; http://n2t.net/addgene:26881 ; RRID:Addgene_26881)
