[The description below was written by a language model from this plasmid's Addgene catalogue record and pLannotate feature annotations shown in this document.]
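Description:
pFA6a-BIO-TRP1 is a PCR-template plasmid of the pFA6a family, used for tagging chromosomal genes in Saccharomyces cerevisiae rather than for expression from the plasmid itself. It has no yeast origin of replication or centromere in the annotated features. It is propagated in E. coli through a high-copy ColE1/pUC-type origin and an ampicillin resistance gene (β-lactamase with its own promoter). Short fragments annotated as bom, rop and lacI are backbone remnants, and SP6 and T7 promoters flank the module region, as is typical of this vector series.

The functional module begins with the BIO tag, an insert of about 230 bp cloned between PacI and AscI sites that remain intact. The feature table identifies it as a fragment of the biotinyl 1.3S subunit (biotin carboxyl carrier protein) of the Propionibacterium freudenreichii subsp. shermanii transcarboxylase, a domain that acts as a signal for in vivo biotinylation. It has no promoter of its own and is followed by the ADH1 terminator, then by a TRP1 cassette (TRP1 promoter and coding sequence) that serves as the tryptophan auxotrophic marker. In the usual approach, the tag–terminator–marker unit is amplified with primers carrying homology to a target locus and integrated by homologous recombination, fusing the tag in frame to the C-terminus of the endogenous protein. The biotinylated fusion can then be captured or detected with streptavidin, in line with the affinity-purification tag modules described in the associated publication.

The depositor's sequence is 3,900 nt, shorter than the catalogue's approximate backbone size. The repository also notes a short deletion in its quality-control sequence that does not appear to affect the important features.
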