Features (pLannotate 1.2.2; 13 found; start..end, strand, type, name):
     69..308     +  CDS            BCCP_PROFR (fragment): Experimental evidence at protein level: Swiss-Prot protein existence level 1. The biotinyl 1.3S subunit serves as a carboxyl carrier between the substrate-binding sites on the 12S and 5S subunits. From Propionibacterium freudenreichii subsp. shermanii.
    338..525     +  terminator     ADH1 terminator: S. cerevisiae ADH1; transcription terminator for the S. cerevisiae alcohol dehydrogenase 1 (ADH1) gene
    561..708     +  promoter       TRP1 promoter: S. cerevisiae TRP1
    709..1383    +  CDS            TRP1: phosphoribosylanthranilate isomerase, required for tryptophan biosynthesis; S. cerevisiae TRP1; yeast auxotrophic marker
   1430..1463    +  misc_feature   bom (fragment): basis of mobility region from pBR322
   1538..1556    -  promoter       T7 promoter: promoter for bacteriophage T7 RNA polymerase
   1578..1631    -  CDS            lacI (fragment): lac repressor; lacI; The lac repressor binds to the lac operator to inhibit transcription in E. coli. This inhibition can be relieved by adding lactose or isopropyl-β-D-thiogalactopyranoside (IPTG).
   1814..2402    -  rep_origin     ori: high-copy-number ColE1/pMB1/pBR322/pUC origin of replication
   2573..3433    -  CDS            AmpR: β-lactamase; bla; confers resistance to ampicillin, carbenicillin, and related antibiotics
   3434..3538    -  promoter       AmpR promoter: bla
   3633..3668    +  CDS            rop (fragment): Rop protein, which maintains plasmids at low copy number; rop
   3770..3821    +  misc_feature   bom (fragment): basis of mobility region from pBR322
   3884..2       +  promoter       SP6 promoter (across the origin): promoter for bacteriophage SP6 RNA polymerase
>Addgene plasmid #26881 | pFA6a-BIO-TRP1 | depositor full sequence | sequence record 12735 | Author sequence
GAACGCGGCCGCCAGCTGAAGCTTCGTACGCTGCAGGTCGACGGATCCCCGGGTTAATTAACGCTGGAAA
GGCCGGTGAAGGTGCTGGAAAGGCCGGTGAAGGTGAAATCCCTGCCCCTCTTGCTGGTACCGTTTCTAAG
ATACTGGTAAAAGAAGGTGACACTGTTAAAGCTGGTCAAACAGTTCTGGTGCTGGAGGCTATGAAAATGG
AGACAGAAATTAACGCTCCTACTGACGGAAAAGTTGAAAAGGTGTTAGTTAAGGAAAGAGATGCTGTTCA
AGGTGGTCAAGGTCTAATCAAGATCGGCGTTTAATGAGGCGCGCCACTTCTAAATAAGCGAATTTCTTAT
GATTTATGATTTTTATTATTAAATAAGTTATAAAAAAAATAAGTGTATACAAATTTTAAAGTGACTCTTA
GGTTTTAAAACGAAAATTCTTATTCTTGAGTAACTCTTTCCTGTAGGTCAGGTTGCTTTCTCAGGTATAG
TATGAGGTCGCTCTTATTGACCACACCTCTACCGGCAGATCCGCTAGGGATAACAGGGTAATATAGATCT
GTACAATCTTGATCCGGAGCTTTTCTTTTTTTGCCGATTAAGAATTAATTCGGTCGAAAAAAGAAAAGGA
GAGGGCCAAGAGGGAGGGCATTGGTGACTATTGAGCACGTGAGTATACGTGATTAAGCACACAAAGGCAG
CTTGGAGTATGTCTGTTATTAATTTCACAGGTAGTTCTGGTCCATTGGTGAAAGTTTGCGGCTTGCAGAG
CACAGAGGCCGCAGAATGTGCTCTAGATTCCGATGCTGACTTGCTGGGTATTATATGTGTGCCCAATAGA
AAGAGAACAATTGACCCGGTTATTGCAAGGAAAATTTCAAGTCTTGTAAAAGCATATAAAAATAGTTCAG
GCACTCCGAAATACTTGGTTGGCGTGTTTCGTAATCAACCTAAGGAGGATGTTTTGGCTCTGGTCAATGA
TTACGGCATTGATATCGTCCAACTGCATGGAGATGAGTCGTGGCAAGAATACCAAGAGTTCCTCGGTTTG
CCAGTTATTAAAAGACTCGTATTTCCAAAAGACTGCAACATACTACTCAGTGCAGCTTCACAGAAACCTC
ATTCGTTTATTCCCTTGTTTGATTCAGAAGCAGGTGGGACAGGTGAACTTTTGGATTGGAACTCGATTTC
TGACTGGGTTGGAAGGCAAGAGAGCCCCGAAAGCTTACATTTTATGTTAGCTGGTGGACTGACGCCAGAA
AATGTTGGTGATGCGCTTAGATTAAATGGCGTTATTGGTGTTGATGTAAGCGGAGGTGTGGAGACAAATG
GTGTAAAAGACTCTAACAAAATAGCAAATTTCGTCAAAAATGCTAAGAAATAGGTTATTACTGAGTAGTA
TTTATTTAAGTATTGTTTGTGCACTTGCCTGCGGTGTGAAATACCGCACAGATGCGTAAGGAGGTTTAAA
CGAGCTCGAATTCATCGATGATATCAGATCCACTAGTGGCCTATGCGGCCGCGGATCTGCCGGTCTCCCT
ATAGTGAGTCGTATTAATTTCGATAAGCCAGGTTAACCTGCATTAATGAATCGGCCAACGCGCGGGGAGA
GGCGGTTTGCGTATTGGGCGCTCTTCCGCTTCCTCGCTCACTGACTCGCTGCGCTCGGTCGTTCGGCTGC
GGCGAGCGGTATCAGCTCACTCAAAGGCGGTAATACGGTTATCCACAGAATCAGGGGATAACGCAGGAAA
GAACATGTGAGCAAAAGGCCAGCAAAAGGCCAGGAACCGTAAAAAGGCCGCGTTGCTGGCGTTTTTCCAT
AGGCTCCGCCCCCCTGACGAGCATCACAAAAATCGACGCTCAAGTCAGAGGTGGCGAAACCCGACAGGAC
TATAAAGATACCAGGCGTTTCCCCCTGGAAGCTCCCTCGTGCGCTCTCCTGTTCCGACCCTGCCGCTTAC
CGGATACCTGTCCGCCTTTCTCCCTTCGGGAAGCGTGGCGCTTTCTCAATGCTCACGCTGTAGGTATCTC
AGTTCGGTGTAGGTCGTTCGCTCCAAGCTGGGCTGTGTGCACGAACCCCCCGTTCAGCCCGACCGCTGCG
CCTTATCCGGTAACTATCGTCTTGAGTCCAACCCGGTAAGACACGACTTATCGCCACTGGCAGCAGCCAC
TGGTAACAGGATTAGCAGAGCGAGGTATGTAGGCGGTGCTACAGAGTTCTTGAAGTGGTGGCCTAACTAC
GGCTACACTAGAAGGACAGTATTTGGTATCTGCGCTCTGCTGAAGCCAGTTACCTTCGGAAAAAGAGTTG
GTAGCTCTTGATCCGGCAAACAAACCACCGCTGGTAGCGGTGGTTTTTTTGTTTGCAAGCAGCAGATTAC
GCGCAGAAAAAAAGGATCTCAAGAAGATCCTTTGATCTTTTCTACGGGGTCTGACGCTCAGTGGAACGAA
AACTCACGTTAAGGGATTTTGGTCATGAGATTATCAAAAAGGATCTTCACCTAGATCCTTTTAAATTAAA
AATGAAGTTTTAAATCAATCTAAAGTATATATGAGTAAACTTGGTCTGACAGTTACCAATGCTTAATCAG
TGAGGCACCTATCTCAGCGATCTGTCTATTTCGTTCATCCATAGTTGCCTGACTCCCCGTCGTGTAGATA
ACTACGATACGGGAGGGCTTACCATCTGGCCCCAGTGCTGCAATGATACCGCGAGACCCACGCTCACCGG
CTCCAGATTTATCAGCAATAAACCAGCCAGCCGGAAGGGCCGAGCGCAGAAGTGGTCCTGCAACTTTATC
CGCCTCCATCCAGTCTATTAATTGTTGCCGGGAAGCTAGAGTAAGTAGTTCGCCAGTTAATAGTTTGCGC
AACGTTGTTGCCATTGCTACAGGCATCGTGGTGTCACGCTCGTCGTTTGGTATGGCTTCATTCAGCTCCG
GTTCCCAACGATCAAGGCGAGTTACATGATCCCCCATGTTGTGCAAAAAAGCGGTTAGCTCCTTCGGTCC
TCCGATCGTTGTCAGAAGTAAGTTGGCCGCAGTGTTATCACTCATGGTTATGGCAGCACTGCATAATTCT
CTTACTGTCATGCCATCCGTAAGATGCTTTTCTGTGACTGGTGAGTACTCAACCAAGTCATTCTGAGAAT
AGTGTATGCGGCGACCGAGTTGCTCTTGCCCGGCGTCAATACGGGATAATACCGCGCCACATAGCAGAAC
TTTAAAAGTGCTCATCATTGGAAAACGTTCTTCGGGGCGAAAACTCTCAAGGATCTTACCGCTGTTGAGA
TCCAGTTCGATGTAACCCACTCGTGCACCCAACTGATCTTCAGCATCTTTTACTTTCACCAGCGTTTCTG
GGTGAGCAAAAACAGGAAGGCAAAATGCCGCAAAAAAGGGAATAAGGGCGACACGGAAATGTTGAATACT
CATACTCTTCCTTTTTCAATATTATTGAAGCATTTATCAGGGTTATTGTCTCATGAGCGGATACATATTT
GAATGTATTTAGAAAAATAAACAAATAGGGGTTCCGCGCACATTTCCCCGAAAAGTGCCACCTGACGTCT
AAGAAACCATTATTATCATGACATTAACCTATAAAAATAGGCGTATCACGAGGCCCTTTCGTCTCGCGCG
TTTCGGTGATGACGGTGAAAACCTCTGACACATGCAGCTCCCGGAGACGGTCACAGCTTGTCTGTAAGCG
GATGCCGGGAGCAGACAAGCCCGTCAGGGCGCGTCAGCGGGTGTTGGCGGGTGTCGGGGCTGGCTTAACT
ATGCGGCATCAGAGCAGATTGTACTGAGAGTGCACCATATGGACATATTGTCGTTAGAACGCGGCTACAA
TTAATACATAACCTTATGTATCATACACATACGATTTAGGTGACACTATA
