>Addgene plasmid #26881 | pFA6a-BIO-TRP1 | addgene partial sequence | sequence record 33136 | 26881 with SP6
TACGCTGCAGGTCGACGGATCCCCGGGTTAATTAACGCTGGAAAGGCCGGTGAAGGTGAAATCCCTGCCC
CTCTTGCTGGTACCGTTTCTAAGATACTGGTAAAAGAAGGTGACACTGTTAAAGCTGGTCAAACAGTTCT
GGTGCTGGAGGCTATGAAAATGGAGACAGAAATTAACGCTCCTACTGACGGAAAAGTTGAAAAGGTGTTA
GTTAAGGAAAGAGATGCTGTTCAAGGTGGCCAAGGTCTAATCAAGATCGGCGTTTAATGAGGCGCGCCAC
TTCTAAATAAGCGAATTTCTTATGATTTATGATTTTTATTATTAAATAAGTTATAAAAAAAATAAGTGTA
TACAAATTTTAAAGTGACTCTTAGGTTTTAAAACGAAAATTCTTATTCTTGAGTAACTCTTTCCTGTAGG
TCAGGTTGCTTTCTCAGGTATAGTATGAGGTCGCTCTTATTGACCACACCTCTACCGGCAGATCCGCTAG
GGATAACAGGGTAATATAGATCTGTACAATCTTGATCCGGAGCTTTTCTTTTTTTGCCGATTAAGAATTA
ATTCGGTCGAAAAAAGAAAAGGAGAGGGCCAAGAGGGAGGGCATTGGTGACTATTGAGCACGTGAGTATA
CGTGATTAAGCACACAAAGGCAGCTTGGAGTATGTCTGTTATTAATTTCACAGGTAGTTCTGGTCCATTG
GTGAAAGTTTGCGGCTTGCAGAGCACAGAGGCCGCAGAATGTGCTCTAGATTCCGATGCTGACTTGCTGG
GTATTATATGTGTGCCCAATAGAAAGAGAACAATTGACCCGGTTATTGCAAGGAAAATTTCAAGTCTTGT
AAAAGCATATAAAAATAGTTCAGGCACTCCGAAATACTTGGTTGGCGTGTTTCGTAATCAACCTAANAGG
ATGTTTTGGCTCTGGTCAATGATTACGGCATTGATATCGTCCAAC
